Addgene plasmid #119983: pMaCTag-04
Purpose: Template for C-terminal PCR tagging of mammalian genes (without selection) with mTFP1
Depositing lab: Michael Knop. Depositing organization: Universitaet Heidelberg. Publication: CRISPR-Cas12a-assisted PCR tagging of mammalian genes. Fueller J, Herbst K, Meurer M, Gubicza K, Kurtulmus B, Knopf JD, Kirrmaier D, Buchmuller BC, Pereira G, Lemberg MK, Knop M. J Cell Biol. 2020 Jun 1;219(6). pii: 151766. doi: 10.1083/jcb.201910210. PubMed 32406907.
Backbone
  Vector backbone: pFA6a
  Backbone size w/o insert (bp): 2412
  Vector type: PCR Template
Growth in bacteria
  Bacterial resistance: Ampicillin, 100 μg/mL
  Growth temperature: 37°C
  Growth strain: DH5alpha
  Copy number: High Copy
Gene/Insert
  Gene/Insert name: mTFP1
  Species: H. sapiens (human)
  Promoter: None
  Tag / fusion protein: mTFP1 (C terminal on backbone)
  Cloning method: Restriction Enzyme; 5′ cloning site BamHI (not destroyed); 3′ cloning site SpeI (not destroyed)
  Sequencing primers: 5′ SP6; 3′ AAACCACAACTAGAATGCAGTG
Terms and licenses: Academic/Nonprofit Terms; Industry Terms: Not Available to Industry
Depositor comments: Template plasmid for C-terminal PCR tagging of mammalian genes. For M1 and M2 tagging oligo design please visit www.pcr-tagging.com Please visit https://www.biorxiv.org/content/early/2018/11/20/473876 for BioRxiv preprint
How to cite: pMaCTag-04 was a gift from Michael Knop (Addgene plasmid # 119983 ; http://n2t.net/addgene:119983 ; RRID:Addgene_119983)
