[The description below was written by a language model from this plasmid's Addgene catalogue record and pLannotate feature annotations shown in this document.]
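Description:
pMaCTag-04 is a PCR template plasmid built on the pFA6a backbone, intended not for direct expression but as the source of an amplifiable cassette for C-terminal tagging of endogenous mammalian genes with the cyan fluorescent protein mTFP1. It is maintained in E. coli as a high-copy plasmid through a ColE1/pUC-type origin and selected with ampicillin via the β-lactamase gene and its native promoter. Short fragments annotated as lacI, rop and bom are backbone remnants, and SP6 and T7 phage promoters flank the cassette. The two sequence records (depositor and sequencing-derived, both 3,629 nt) carry the same features in the same order and differ only in where numbering starts.

The cassette consists of a promoterless mTFP1 coding sequence followed by an SV40 polyadenylation signal, then a human U6 RNA polymerase III promoter flanked by two loxP sites. No promoter drives mTFP1 because the tag is meant to be fused in frame to the 3′ end of a chromosomal gene and expressed from that gene's own regulatory elements. The catalogue lists the insert species as human, whereas the feature annotation notes that mTFP1 derives from Clavularia sp. In the CRISPR-Cas12a-assisted PCR tagging approach this plasmid was deposited for, gene-specific M1 and M2 tagging oligos are used to amplify the cassette. The U6 promoter at the cassette's 3′ end is positioned to drive a guide RNA, presumably one supplied by the reverse oligo, though the record does not spell this out. The loxP sites would allow Cre-mediated removal of the U6 element after integration. This version carries no mammalian selection marker, so tagged cells would be identified by fluorescence rather than drug resistance.
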