Features (pLannotate 1.2.2; 13 found; start..end, strand, type, name):
     64..768     +  CDS            mTFP1: mTFP1 is a basic (constitutively fluorescent) cyan fluorescent protein published in 2006, derived from Clavularia sp.. It has low acid sensitivity.
    778..899     +  polyA_signal   SV40 poly(A) signal: SV40 polyadenylation signal
    906..939     +  protein_bind   loxP: Cre-mediated recombination occurs in the 8-bp core sequence (GCATACAT). Cre recombinase
    946..1186    +  promoter       U6 promoter: RNA polymerase III promoter for human U6 snRNA
   1196..1229    +  protein_bind   loxP: Cre-mediated recombination occurs in the 8-bp core sequence (GCATACAT). Cre recombinase
   1267..1285    -  promoter       T7 promoter: promoter for bacteriophage T7 RNA polymerase
   1307..1360    -  CDS            lacI (fragment): lac repressor; lacI; The lac repressor binds to the lac operator to inhibit transcription in E. coli. This inhibition can be relieved by adding lactose or isopropyl-β-D-thiogalactopyranoside (IPTG).
   1543..2131    -  rep_origin     ori: high-copy-number ColE1/pMB1/pBR322/pUC origin of replication
   2302..3162    -  CDS            AmpR: β-lactamase; bla; confers resistance to ampicillin, carbenicillin, and related antibiotics
   3163..3267    -  promoter       AmpR promoter: bla
   3362..3397    +  CDS            rop (fragment): Rop protein, which maintains plasmids at low copy number; rop
   3499..3550    +  misc_feature   bom (fragment): basis of mobility region from pBR322
   3613..2       +  promoter       SP6 promoter (across the origin): promoter for bacteriophage SP6 RNA polymerase
>Addgene plasmid #119983 | pMaCTag-04 | depositor full sequence | sequence record 227994 | pMaCTag-04 sequence 3629 bps
GAACGCGGCCGCCAGCTGAAGCTTCGTACGTCAGGTGGAGGAGGTAGTGGCGGAGGCGGATCCGTCAGCA
AGGGCGAGGAAACTACAATGGGTGTGATCAAGCCGGACATGAAAATTAAATTAAAGATGGAAGGTAATGT
TAACGGGCACGCTTTCGTTATAGAGGGCGAAGGAGAGGGTAAACCATACGATGGTACTAATACTATTAAC
TTAGAAGTTAAGGAAGGTGCACCCCTTCCTTTCTCATATGACATATTGACAACCGCCTTTGCCTATGGCA
ATAGAGCTTTTACCAAATACCCAGACGATATCCCTAACTACTTCAAACAGTCATTTCCTGAGGGCTATTC
CTGGGAACGCACTATGACGTTTGAAGATAAAGGTATTGTGAAGGTTAAGTCTGACATATCCATGGAGGAA
GATTCGTTTATATATGAGATTCATCTCAAGGGTGAAAATTTCCCACCTAACGGCCCAGTCATGCAAAAAA
AGACAACTGGTTGGGATGCGTCTACCGAACGAATGTATGTGCGTGATGGGGTTCTAAAAGGTGATGTTAA
ACATAAGCTGCTACTTGAAGGTGGCGGACACCATAGAGTAGACTTTAAAACTATTTACAGGGCAAAAAAG
GCTGTAAAATTACCAGATTACCATTTCGTCGATCACAGAATCGAAATTTTGAACCATGATAAAGATTACA
ATAAGGTTACAGTCTATGAATCTGCGGTAGCTAGAAATAGTACGGATGGAATGGACGAATTGTATAAATG
AACTAGTAACTTGTTTATTGCAGCTTATAATGGTTACAAATAAAGCAATAGCATCACAAATTTCACAAAT
AAAGCATTTTTTTCACTGCATTCTAGTTGTGGTTTGTCCAAACTCATCAATGTATCTTAGTCGATATAAC
TTCGTATAGCATACATTATACGAAGTTATGTCGAGGAGGGCCTATTTCCCATGATTCCTTCATATTTGCA
TATACGATACAAGGCTGTTAGAGAGATAATTGGAATTAATTTGACTGTAAACACAAAGATATTAGTACAA
AATACGTGACGTAGAAAGTAATAATTTCTTGGGTAGTTTGCAGTTTTAAAATTATGTTTTAAAATGGACT
ATCATATGCTTACCGTAACTTGAAAGTATTTCGATTTCTTGGCTTTATATATCTTGTGGAAAGGACGAAA
CACCGATAACTTCGTATAGCATACATTATACGAAGTTATGGTACCGATGCAGCTAGCCCGCGGATCTGCC
GGTCTCCCTATAGTGAGTCGTATTAATTTCGATAAGCCAGGTTAACCTGCATTAATGAATCGGCCAACGC
GCGGGGAGAGGCGGTTTGCGTATTGGGCGCTCTTCCGCTTCCTCGCTCACTGACTCGCTGCGCTCGGTCG
TTCGGCTGCGGCGAGCGGTATCAGCTCACTCAAAGGCGGTAATACGGTTATCCACAGAATCAGGGGATAA
CGCAGGAAAGAACATGTGAGCAAAAGGCCAGCAAAAGGCCAGGAACCGTAAAAAGGCCGCGTTGCTGGCG
TTTTTCCATAGGCTCCGCCCCCCTGACGAGCATCACAAAAATCGACGCTCAAGTCAGAGGTGGCGAAACC
CGACAGGACTATAAAGATACCAGGCGTTTCCCCCTGGAAGCTCCCTCGTGCGCTCTCCTGTTCCGACCCT
GCCGCTTACCGGATACCTGTCCGCCTTTCTCCCTTCGGGAAGCGTGGCGCTTTCTCAATGCTCACGCTGT
AGGTATCTCAGTTCGGTGTAGGTCGTTCGCTCCAAGCTGGGCTGTGTGCACGAACCCCCCGTTCAGCCCG
ACCGCTGCGCCTTATCCGGTAACTATCGTCTTGAGTCCAACCCGGTAAGACACGACTTATCGCCACTGGC
AGCAGCCACTGGTAACAGGATTAGCAGAGCGAGGTATGTAGGCGGTGCTACAGAGTTCTTGAAGTGGTGG
CCTAACTACGGCTACACTAGAAGGACAGTATTTGGTATCTGCGCTCTGCTGAAGCCAGTTACCTTCGGAA
AAAGAGTTGGTAGCTCTTGATCCGGCAAACAAACCACCGCTGGTAGCGGTGGTTTTTTTGTTTGCAAGCA
GCAGATTACGCGCAGAAAAAAAGGATCTCAAGAAGATCCTTTGATCTTTTCTACGGGGTCTGACGCTCAG
TGGAACGAAAACTCACGTTAAGGGATTTTGGTCATGAGATTATCAAAAAGGATCTTCACCTAGATCCTTT
TAAATTAAAAATGAAGTTTTAAATCAATCTAAAGTATATATGAGTAAACTTGGTCTGACAGTTACCAATG
CTTAATCAGTGAGGCACCTATCTCAGCGATCTGTCTATTTCGTTCATCCATAGTTGCCTGACTCCCCGTC
GTGTAGATAACTACGATACGGGAGGGCTTACCATCTGGCCCCAGTGCTGCAATGATACCGCGAGACCCAC
GCTCACCGGCTCCAGATTTATCAGCAATAAACCAGCCAGCCGGAAGGGCCGAGCGCAGAAGTGGTCCTGC
AACTTTATCCGCCTCCATCCAGTCTATTAATTGTTGCCGGGAAGCTAGAGTAAGTAGTTCGCCAGTTAAT
AGTTTGCGCAACGTTGTTGCCATTGCTACAGGCATCGTGGTGTCACGCTCGTCGTTTGGTATGGCTTCAT
TCAGCTCCGGTTCCCAACGATCAAGGCGAGTTACATGATCCCCCATGTTGTGCAAAAAAGCGGTTAGCTC
CTTCGGTCCTCCGATCGTTGTCAGAAGTAAGTTGGCCGCAGTGTTATCACTCATGGTTATGGCAGCACTG
CATAATTCTCTTACTGTCATGCCATCCGTAAGATGCTTTTCTGTGACTGGTGAGTACTCAACCAAGTCAT
TCTGAGAATAGTGTATGCGGCGACCGAGTTGCTCTTGCCCGGCGTCAATACGGGATAATACCGCGCCACA
TAGCAGAACTTTAAAAGTGCTCATCATTGGAAAACGTTCTTCGGGGCGAAAACTCTCAAGGATCTTACCG
CTGTTGAGATCCAGTTCGATGTAACCCACTCGTGCACCCAACTGATCTTCAGCATCTTTTACTTTCACCA
GCGTTTCTGGGTGAGCAAAAACAGGAAGGCAAAATGCCGCAAAAAAGGGAATAAGGGCGACACGGAAATG
TTGAATACTCATACTCTTCCTTTTTCAATATTATTGAAGCATTTATCAGGGTTATTGTCTCATGAGCGGA
TACATATTTGAATGTATTTAGAAAAATAAACAAATAGGGGTTCCGCGCACATTTCCCCGAAAAGTGCCAC
CTGACGTCTAAGAAACCATTATTATCATGACATTAACCTATAAAAATAGGCGTATCACGAGGCCCTTTCG
TCTCGCGCGTTTCGGTGATGACGGTGAAAACCTCTGACACATGCAGCTCCCGGAGACGGTCACAGCTTGT
CTGTAAGCGGATGCCGGGAGCAGACAAGCCCGTCAGGGCGCGTCAGCGGGTGTTGGCGGGTGTCGGGGCT
GGCTTAACTATGCGGCATCAGAGCAGATTGTACTGAGAGTGCACCATATGGACATATTGTCGTTAGAACG
CGGCTACAATTAATACATAACCTTATGTATCATACACATACGATTTAGGTGACACTATA
