Features (pLannotate 1.2.2; 13 found; start..end, strand, type, name):
      1..19      +  promoter       SP6 promoter: promoter for bacteriophage SP6 RNA polymerase
     81..785     +  CDS            mTFP1: mTFP1 is a basic (constitutively fluorescent) cyan fluorescent protein published in 2006, derived from Clavularia sp.. It has low acid sensitivity.
    795..916     +  polyA_signal   SV40 poly(A) signal: SV40 polyadenylation signal
    923..956     +  protein_bind   loxP: Cre-mediated recombination occurs in the 8-bp core sequence (GCATACAT). Cre recombinase
    963..1203    +  promoter       U6 promoter: RNA polymerase III promoter for human U6 snRNA
   1213..1246    +  protein_bind   loxP: Cre-mediated recombination occurs in the 8-bp core sequence (GCATACAT). Cre recombinase
   1284..1302    -  promoter       T7 promoter: promoter for bacteriophage T7 RNA polymerase
   1324..1377    -  CDS            lacI (fragment): lac repressor; lacI; The lac repressor binds to the lac operator to inhibit transcription in E. coli. This inhibition can be relieved by adding lactose or isopropyl-β-D-thiogalactopyranoside (IPTG).
   1560..2148    -  rep_origin     ori: high-copy-number ColE1/pMB1/pBR322/pUC origin of replication
   2319..3179    -  CDS            AmpR: β-lactamase; bla; confers resistance to ampicillin, carbenicillin, and related antibiotics
   3180..3284    -  promoter       AmpR promoter: bla
   3379..3414    +  CDS            rop (fragment): Rop protein, which maintains plasmids at low copy number; rop
   3516..3567    +  misc_feature   bom (fragment): basis of mobility region from pBR322
>Addgene plasmid #119983 | pMaCTag-04 | addgene full sequence | sequence record 232500 | Addgene NGS Result
ATTTAGGTGACACTATAGAACGCGGCCGCCAGCTGAAGCTTCGTACGTCAGGTGGAGGAGGTAGTGGCGG
AGGCGGATCCGTCAGCAAGGGCGAGGAAACTACAATGGGTGTGATCAAGCCGGACATGAAAATTAAATTA
AAGATGGAAGGTAATGTTAACGGGCACGCTTTCGTTATAGAGGGCGAAGGAGAGGGTAAACCATACGATG
GTACTAATACTATTAACTTAGAAGTTAAGGAAGGTGCACCCCTTCCTTTCTCATATGACATATTGACAAC
CGCCTTTGCCTATGGCAATAGAGCTTTTACCAAATACCCAGACGATATCCCTAACTACTTCAAACAGTCA
TTTCCTGAGGGCTATTCCTGGGAACGCACTATGACGTTTGAAGATAAAGGTATTGTGAAGGTTAAGTCTG
ACATATCCATGGAGGAAGATTCGTTTATATATGAGATTCATCTCAAGGGTGAAAATTTCCCACCTAACGG
CCCAGTCATGCAAAAAAAGACAACTGGTTGGGATGCGTCTACCGAACGAATGTATGTGCGTGATGGGGTT
CTAAAAGGTGATGTTAAACATAAGCTGCTACTTGAAGGTGGCGGACACCATAGAGTAGACTTTAAAACTA
TTTACAGGGCAAAAAAGGCTGTAAAATTACCAGATTACCATTTCGTCGATCACAGAATCGAAATTTTGAA
CCATGATAAAGATTACAATAAGGTTACAGTCTATGAATCTGCGGTAGCTAGAAATAGTACGGATGGAATG
GACGAATTGTATAAATGAACTAGTAACTTGTTTATTGCAGCTTATAATGGTTACAAATAAAGCAATAGCA
TCACAAATTTCACAAATAAAGCATTTTTTTCACTGCATTCTAGTTGTGGTTTGTCCAAACTCATCAATGT
ATCTTAGTCGATATAACTTCGTATAGCATACATTATACGAAGTTATGTCGAGGAGGGCCTATTTCCCATG
ATTCCTTCATATTTGCATATACGATACAAGGCTGTTAGAGAGATAATTGGAATTAATTTGACTGTAAACA
CAAAGATATTAGTACAAAATACGTGACGTAGAAAGTAATAATTTCTTGGGTAGTTTGCAGTTTTAAAATT
ATGTTTTAAAATGGACTATCATATGCTTACCGTAACTTGAAAGTATTTCGATTTCTTGGCTTTATATATC
TTGTGGAAAGGACGAAACACCGATAACTTCGTATAGCATACATTATACGAAGTTATGGTACCGATGCAGC
TAGCCCGCGGATCTGCCGGTCTCCCTATAGTGAGTCGTATTAATTTCGATAAGCCAGGTTAACCTGCATT
AATGAATCGGCCAACGCGCGGGGAGAGGCGGTTTGCGTATTGGGCGCTCTTCCGCTTCCTCGCTCACTGA
CTCGCTGCGCTCGGTCGTTCGGCTGCGGCGAGCGGTATCAGCTCACTCAAAGGCGGTAATACGGTTATCC
ACAGAATCAGGGGATAACGCAGGAAAGAACATGTGAGCAAAAGGCCAGCAAAAGGCCAGGAACCGTAAAA
AGGCCGCGTTGCTGGCGTTTTTCCATAGGCTCCGCCCCCCTGACGAGCATCACAAAAATCGACGCTCAAG
TCAGAGGTGGCGAAACCCGACAGGACTATAAAGATACCAGGCGTTTCCCCCTGGAAGCTCCCTCGTGCGC
TCTCCTGTTCCGACCCTGCCGCTTACCGGATACCTGTCCGCCTTTCTCCCTTCGGGAAGCGTGGCGCTTT
CTCATAGCTCACGCTGTAGGTATCTCAGTTCGGTGTAGGTCGTTCGCTCCAAGCTGGGCTGTGTGCACGA
ACCCCCCGTTCAGCCCGACCGCTGCGCCTTATCCGGTAACTATCGTCTTGAGTCCAACCCGGTAAGACAC
GACTTATCGCCACTGGCAGCAGCCACTGGTAACAGGATTAGCAGAGCGAGGTATGTAGGCGGTGCTACAG
AGTTCTTGAAGTGGTGGCCTAACTACGGCTACACTAGAAGAACAGTATTTGGTATCTGCGCTCTGCTGAA
GCCAGTTACCTTCGGAAAAAGAGTTGGTAGCTCTTGATCCGGCAAACAAACCACCGCTGGTAGCGGTGGT
TTTTTTGTTTGCAAGCAGCAGATTACGCGCAGAAAAAAAGGATCTCAAGAAGATCCTTTGATCTTTTCTA
CGGGGTCTGACGCTCAGTGGAACGAAAACTCACGTTAAGGGATTTTGGTCATGAGATTATCAAAAAGGAT
CTTCACCTAGATCCTTTTAAATTAAAAATGAAGTTTTAAATCAATCTAAAGTATATATGAGTAAACTTGG
TCTGACAGTTACCAATGCTTAATCAGTGAGGCACCTATCTCAGCGATCTGTCTATTTCGTTCATCCATAG
TTGCCTGACTCCCCGTCGTGTAGATAACTACGATACGGGAGGGCTTACCATCTGGCCCCAGTGCTGCAAT
GATACCGCGAGACCCACGCTCACCGGCTCCAGATTTATCAGCAATAAACCAGCCAGCCGGAAGGGCCGAG
CGCAGAAGTGGTCCTGCAACTTTATCCGCCTCCATCCAGTCTATTAATTGTTGCCGGGAAGCTAGAGTAA
GTAGTTCGCCAGTTAATAGTTTGCGCAACGTTGTTGCCATTGCTACAGGCATCGTGGTGTCACGCTCGTC
GTTTGGTATGGCTTCATTCAGCTCCGGTTCCCAACGATCAAGGCGAGTTACATGATCCCCCATGTTGTGC
AAAAAAGCGGTTAGCTCCTTCGGTCCTCCGATCGTTGTCAGAAGTAAGTTGGCCGCAGTGTTATCACTCA
TGGTTATGGCAGCACTGCATAATTCTCTTACTGTCATGCCATCCGTAAGATGCTTTTCTGTGACTGGTGA
GTACTCAACCAAGTCATTCTGAGAATAGTGTATGCGGCGACCGAGTTGCTCTTGCCCGGCGTCAATACGG
GATAATACCGCGCCACATAGCAGAACTTTAAAAGTGCTCATCATTGGAAAACGTTCTTCGGGGCGAAAAC
TCTCAAGGATCTTACCGCTGTTGAGATCCAGTTCGATGTAACCCACTCGTGCACCCAACTGATCTTCAGC
ATCTTTTACTTTCACCAGCGTTTCTGGGTGAGCAAAAACAGGAAGGCAAAATGCCGCAAAAAAGGGAATA
AGGGCGACACGGAAATGTTGAATACTCATACTCTTCCTTTTTCAATATTATTGAAGCATTTATCAGGGTT
ATTGTCTCATGAGCGGATACATATTTGAATGTATTTAGAAAAATAAACAAATAGGGGTTCCGCGCACATT
TCCCCGAAAAGTGCCACCTGACGTCTAAGAAACCATTATTATCATGACATTAACCTATAAAAATAGGCGT
ATCACGAGGCCCTTTCGTCTCGCGCGTTTCGGTGATGACGGTGAAAACCTCTGACACATGCAGCTCCCGG
AGACGGTCACAGCTTGTCTGTAAGCGGATGCCGGGAGCAGACAAGCCCGTCAGGGCGCGTCAGCGGGTGT
TGGCGGGTGTCGGGGCTGGCTTAACTATGCGGCATCAGAGCAGATTGTACTGAGAGTGCACCATATGGAC
ATATTGTCGTTAGAACGCGGCTACAATTAATACATAACCTTATGTATCATACACATACG
